>Addgene plasmid #142269 | TFORF0469 | addgene full sequence | sequence record 454957 | Addgene NGS Result
TTAATGTAGTCTTATGCAATACTCTTGTAGTCTTGCAACATGGTAACGATGAGTTAGCAACATGCCTTAC
AAGGAGAGAAAAAGCACCGTGCATGCCGATTGGTGGAAGTAAGGTGGTACGATCGTGCCTTATTAGGAAG
GCAACAGACGGGTCTGACATGGATTGGACGAACCACTGAATTGCCGCATTGCAGAGATATTGTATTTAAG
TGCCTAGCTCGATACATAAACGGGTCTCTCTGGTTAGACCAGATCTGAGCCTGGGAGCTCTCTGGCTAAC
TAGGGAACCCACTGCTTAAGCCTCAATAAAGCTTGCCTTGAGTGCTTCAAGTAGTGTGTGCCCGTCTGTT
GTGTGACTCTGGTAACTAGAGATCCCTCAGACCCTTTTAGTCAGTGTGGAAAATCTCTAGCAGTGGCGCC
CGAACAGGGACTTGAAAGCGAAAGGGAAACCAGAGGAGCTCTCTCGACGCAGGACTCGGCTTGCTGAAGC
GCGCACGGCAAGAGGCGAGGGGCGGCGACTGGTGAGTACGCCAAAAATTTTGACTAGCGGAGGCTAGAAG
GAGAGAGATGGGTGCGAGAGCGTCAGTATTAAGCGGGGGAGAATTAGATCGCGATGGGAAAAAATTCGGT
TAAGGCCAGGGGGAAAGAAAAAATATAAATTAAAACATATAGTATGGGCAAGCAGGGAGCTAGAACGATT
CGCAGTTAATCCTGGCCTGTTAGAAACATCAGAAGGCTGTAGACAAATACTGGGACAGCTACAACCATCC
CTTCAGACAGGATCAGAAGAACTTAGATCATTATATAATACAGTAGCAACCCTCTATTGTGTGCATCAAA
GGATAGAGATAAAAGACACCAAGGAAGCTTTAGACAAGATAGAGGAAGAGCAAAACAAAAGTAAGACCAC
CGCACAGCAAGCGGCCGCTGATCTTCAGACCTGGAGGAGGAGATATGAGGGACAATTGGAGAAGTGAATT
ATATAAATATAAAGTAGTAAAAATTGAACCATTAGGAGTAGCACCCACCAAGGCAAAGAGAAGAGTGGTG
CAGAGAGAAAAAAGAGCAGTGGGAATAGGAGCTTTGTTCCTTGGGTTCTTGGGAGCAGCAGGAAGCACTA
TGGGCGCAGCGTCAATGACGCTGACGGTACAGGCCAGACAATTATTGTCTGGTATAGTGCAGCAGCAGAA
CAATTTGCTGAGGGCTATTGAGGCGCAACAGCATCTGTTGCAACTCACAGTCTGGGGCATCAAGCAGCTC
CAGGCAAGAATCCTGGCTGTGGAAAGATACCTAAAGGATCAACAGCTCCTGGGGATTTGGGGTTGCTCTG
GAAAACTCATTTGCACCACTGCTGTGCCTTGGAATGCTAGTTGGAGTAATAAATCTCTGGAACAGATTTG
GAATCACACGACCTGGATGGAGTGGGACAGAGAAATTAACAATTACACAAGCTTAATACACTCCTTAATT
GAAGAATCGCAAAACCAGCAAGAAAAGAATGAACAAGAATTATTGGAATTAGATAAATGGGCAAGTTTGT
GGAATTGGTTTAACATAACAAATTGGCTGTGGTATATAAAATTATTCATAATGATAGTAGGAGGCTTGGT
AGGTTTAAGAATAGTTTTTGCTGTACTTTCTATAGTGAATAGAGTTAGGCAGGGATATTCACCATTATCG
TTTCAGACCCACCTCCCAACCCCGAGGGGACCCATGCATTGCATCTCAATTAGTCAGCAACCAGGTGTGG
AAAGTCCCCAGGCTCCCCAGCAGGCAGAAGTATGCAAAGCATGCGTCTCAATTAGTCAGCAACCATAGTC
CCGCCCCTAACTCCGCCCATCCCGCCCCTAACTCCGCCCAGTTCCGCCCATTCTCCGCCCCATGGCTGAC
TAATTTTTTTTATTTATGCAGAGGCCGAGGCCGCCTCGGCCTCTGAGCTATTCCAGAAGTAGTGAGGAGG
CTTTTTTGGAGGCCTAGGCTTTTGCAAAAAGCTTTCTAGAGGTACCACCGGAGCTTACCATGACCGAGTA
CAAGCCCACGGTGCGCCTCGCCACCCGCGACGACGTCCCCAGGGCCGTACGCACCCTCGCCGCCGCGTTC
GCCGACTACCCCGCCACGCGCCACACCGTCGATCCGGACCGCCACATCGAGCGGGTCACCGAGCTGCAAG
AACTCTTCCTCACGCGCGTCGGGCTCGACATCGGCAAGGTGTGGGTCGCGGACGACGGCGCCGCCGTGGC
GGTCTGGACCACGCCGGAGAGCGTCGAAGCGGGGGCGGTGTTCGCCGAGATCGGCCCGCGCATGGCCGAG
TTGAGCGGTTCCCGGCTGGCCGCGCAGCAACAGATGGAAGGCCTCCTGGCGCCGCACCGGCCCAAGGAGC
CCGCGTGGTTCCTGGCCACCGTCGGCGTCTCGCCCGACCACCAGGGCAAGGGTCTGGGCAGCGCCGTCGT
GCTCCCCGGAGTGGAGGCGGCCGAGCGCGCCGGGGTGCCCGCCTTCCTGGAGACCTCCGCGCCCCGCAAC
CTCCCCTTCTACGAGCGGCTCGGCTTCACCGTCACCGCCGACGTCGAGGTGCCCGAAGGACCGCGCACCT
GGTGCATGACCCGCAAGCCCGGTGCCAGTTAACGAATTCTAGATCTTGAGACAAATGGCAGTATTCATCC
ACAATTTTAAAAGAAAAGGGGGGATTGGGGGGTACAGTGCAGGGGAAAGAATAGTAGACATAATAGCAAC
AGACATACAAACTAAAGAATTACAAAAACAAATTACAAAAATTCAAAATTTTCGGGTTTATTACAGGGAC
AGCAGAGATCCACTTTGGCGCCGGCTCGAGGCCTGCAGGTGCAAAGATGGATAAAGTTTTAAACAGAGAG
GAATCTTTGCAGCTAATGGACCTTCTAGGTCTTGAAAGGAGTGGGAATTGGCTCCGGTGCCCGTCAGTGG
GCAGAGCGCACATCGCCCACAGTCCCCGAGAAGTTGGGGGGAGGGGTCGGCAATTGAACCGGTGCCTAGA
GAAGGTGGCGCGGGGTAAACTGGGAAAGTGATGTCGTGTACTGGCTCCGCCTTTTTCCCGAGGGTGGGGG
AGAACCGTATATAAGTGCAGTAGTCGCCGTGAACGTTCTTTTTCGCAACGGGTTTGCCGCCAGAACACAG
GTAAGTGCCGTGTGTGGTTCCCGCGGGCCTGGCCTCTTTACGGGTTATGGCCCTTGCGTGCCTTGAATTA
CTTCCACCTGGCTGCAGTACGTGATTCTTGATCCCGAGCTTCGGGTTGGAAGTGGGTGGGAGAGTTCGAG
GCCTTGCGCTTAAGGAGCCCCTTCGCCTCGTGCTTGAGTTGAGGCCTGGCCTGGGCGCTGGGGCCGCCGC
GTGCGAATCTGGTGGCACCTTCGCGCCTGTCTCGCTGCTTTCGATAAGTCTCTAGCCATTTAAAATTTTT
GATGACCTGCTGCGACGCTTTTTTTCTGGCAAGATAGTCTTGTAAATGCGGGCCAAGATCTGCACACTGG
TATTTCGGTTTTTGGGGCCGCGGGCGGCGACGGGGCCCGTGCGTCCCAGCGCACATGTTCGGCGAGGCGG
GGCCTGCGAGCGCGGCCACCGAGAATCGGACGGGGGTAGTCTCAAGCTGGCCGGCCTGCTCTGGTGCCTG
GCCTCGCGCCGCCGTGTATCGCCCCGCCCTGGGCGGCAAGGCTGGCCCGGTCGGCACCAGTTGCGTGAGC
GGAAAGATGGCCGCTTCCCGGCCCTGCTGCAGGGAGCTCAAAATGGAGGACGCGGCGCTCGGGAGAGCGG
GCGGGTGAGTCACCCACACAAAGGAAAAGGGCCTTTCCGTCCTCAGCCGTCGCTTCATGTGACTCCACGG
AGTACCGGGCGCCGTCCAGGCACCTCGATTAGTTCTCGAGCTTTTGGAGTACGTCGTCTTTAGGTTGGGG
GGAGGGGTTTTATGCGATGGAGTTTCCCCACACTGAGTGGGTGGAGACTGAAGTTAGGCCAGCTTGGCAC
TTGATGTAATTCTCCTTGGAATTTGCCCTTTTTGAGTTTGGATCTTGGTTCATTCTCAAGCCTCAGACAG
TGGTTCAAAGTTTTTTTCTTCCATTTCAGGTGTCGTGAGGCTAGCACCGCCACCATGCCGCGAAGGAAGA
GGAATGCAGGCAGTAGTTCAGATGGAACCGAAGATTCCGATTTTTCTACAGATCTCGAGCACACAGACAG
TTCAGAAAGTGATGGCACATCCCGACGATCTGCTCGAGTCACCCGCTCCTCAGCCAGGCTAAGCCAGAGT
TCTCAAGATTCCAGTCCTGTTCGAAATCTGCAGTCTTTTGGCACTGAGGAGCCTGCTTACTCTACCAGAA
GAGTGACCCGTAGTCAGCAGCAGCCTACCCCAGTGACACCGAAAAAATACCCTCTTCGGCAGACTCGTTC
ATCTGGTTCAGAAACTGAGCAAGTGGTTGATTTTTCAGATAGAGGACACCTTACAGGAAAACATGAGAGA
CATTTCTCCATCTCAGGATGCCCACTGTATCATAACCTCTCAGCTGACGAATGCAAGGCACCAACGGAGA
GACAGCTTCGATATAAGGAAAAAGTGGCTGAACTCAGGAAGAAAAGAAATTCTGGACTGAGCAAAGAACA
GAAAGAGAAATATATGGAACACAGACAGACCTATGGGAACACACGGGAACCTCTTTTAGAAAACCTGACA
AGCGAGTATGACTTGGATCTTTTCCGAAGAGCACAAGCCCGGGCTTCAGAGGATTTGGAGAAGTTAAGGC
TGCAAGGCCAAATCACAGAGGGAAGCAACATGATTAAAACAATTGCTTTTGGCCGCTATGAGCTTGATAC
CTGGTATCATTCTCCATATCCTGAAGAATATGCACGGCTGGGACGTCTCTATATGTGTGAATTCTGTTTA
AAATATATGAAGAGCCAAACGATACTCCGCCGGCACATGGCCAAATGTGTGTGGAAACACCCACCTGGTG
ATGAGATATATCGCAAAGGTTCAATCTCTGTGTTTGAAGTGGATGGCAAGAAAAACAAGATCTACTGCCA
AAACCTGTGCCTGTTGGCCAAACTTTTTCTGGACCACAAGACATTATATTATGATGTGGAGCCCTTCCTG
TTCTATGTTATGACAGAGGCGGACAACACTGGCTGTCACCTGATTGGATATTTTTCTAAGGAAAAGAATT
CATTCCTCAACTACAACGTCTCCTGTATCCTTACTATGCCTCAGTACATGAGACAGGGCTATGGCAAGAT
GCTTATTGATTTCAGTTATTTGCTTTCCAAAGTCGAAGAAAAAGTTGGCTCCCCAGAACGTCCACTCTCA
GATCTGGGGCTTATAAGCTATCGCAGTTACTGGAAAGAAGTACTTCTCCGCTACCTGCATAATTTTCAAG
GCAAAGAGATTTCTATCAAAGAAATCAGTCAGGAGACGGCTGTGAATCCTGTGGACATTGTCAGCACTCT
GCAAGCCCTTCAGATGCTCAAATACTGGAAGGGAAAACACCTAGTTTTAAAGAGACAGGACCTGATTGAT
GAGTGGATAGCCAAAGAGGCCAAAAGGTCCAACTCCAATAAAACCATGGATCCCAGCTGCTTAAAATGGA
CCCCTCCCAAGGGCACTTAGTAATGAACTAGTCCGTAACTTGAAAGTATTTCGATTTCTTGGCTTTATAT
ATCTTGTGGAAAGGACGAGGAGTCGCCCACGTGCTGTGGATTACGCGTTAAGTCGACAATCAACCTCTGG
ATTACAAAATTTGTGAAAGATTGACTGGTATTCTTAACTATGTTGCTCCTTTTACGCTATGTGGATACGC
TGCTTTAATGCCTTTGTATCATGCTATTGCTTCCCGTATGGCTTTCATTTTCTCCTCCTTGTATAAATCC
TGGTTGCTGTCTCTTTATGAGGAGTTGTGGCCCGTTGTCAGGCAACGTGGCGTGGTGTGCACTGTGTTTG
CTGACGCAACCCCCACTGGTTGGGGCATTGCCACCACCTGTCAGCTCCTTTCCGGGACTTTCGCTTTCCC
CCTCCCTATTGCCACGGCGGAACTCATCGCCGCCTGCCTTGCCCGCTGCTGGACAGGGGCTCGGCTGTTG
GGCACTGACAATTCCGTGGTGTTGTCGGGGAAATCATCGTCCTTTCCTTGGCTGCTCGCCTGTGTTGCCA
CCTGGATTCTGCGCGGGACGTCCTTCTGCTACGTCCCTTCGGCCCTCAATCCAGCGGACCTTCCTTCCCG
CGGCCTGCTGCCGGCTCTGCGGCCTCTTCCGCGTCTTCGCCTTCGCCCTCAGACGAGTCGGATCTCCCTT
TGGGCCGCCTCCCCGCGTCGACTTTAAGACCAATGACTTACAAGGCAGCTGTAGATCTTAGCCACTTTTT
AAAAGAAAAGGGGGGACTGGAAGGGCTAATTCACTCCCAACGAAGACAAGATCTGCTTTTTGCTTGTACT
GGGTCTCTCTGGTTAGACCAGATCTGAGCCTGGGAGCTCTCTGGCTAACTAGGGAACCCACTGCTTAAGC
CTCAATAAAGCTTGCCTTGAGTGCTTCAAGTAGTGTGTGCCCGTCTGTTGTGTGACTCTGGTAACTAGAG
ATCCCTCAGACCCTTTTAGTCAGTGTGGAAAATCTCTAGCAGTACGTATAGTAGTTCATGTCATCTTATT
ATTCAGTATTTATAACTTGCAAAGAAATGAATATCAGAGAGTGAGAGGAACTTGTTTATTGCAGCTTATA
ATGGTTACAAATAAAGCAATAGCATCACAAATTTCACAAATAAAGCATTTTTTTCACTGCATTCTAGTTG
TGGTTTGTCCAAACTCATCAATGTATCTTATCATGTCTGGCTCTAGCTATCCCGCCCCTAACTCCGCCCA
TCCCGCCCCTAACTCCGCCCAGTTCCGCCCATTCTCCGCCCCATGGCTGACTAATTTTTTTTATTTATGC
AGAGGCCGAGGCCGCCTCGGCCTCTGAGCTATTCCAGAAGTAGTGAGGAGGCTTTTTTGGAGGCCTAGGG
ACGTACCCAATTCGCCCTATAGTGAGTCGTATTACGCGCGCTCACTGGCCGTCGTTTTACAACGTCGTGA
CTGGGAAAACCCTGGCGTTACCCAACTTAATCGCCTTGCAGCACATCCCCCTTTCGCCAGCTGGCGTAAT
AGCGAAGAGGCCCGCACCGATCGCCCTTCCCAACAGTTGCGCAGCCTGAATGGCGAATGGG
[124 nt withheld, positions 7202-7325]
C
[91 nt withheld, positions 7327-7417]
A
[49 nt withheld, positions 7419-7467]
CCTTTGACGTTGGAGTCCACGTTCTTT
[37 nt withheld, positions 7495-7531]
ACCCTATCTCGGTCTATTCTTTTGATTTATAAGGGATTTTGCCGATTTCGGCCTATTGGTTAAAAAATGA
GCTGATTTAACAAAAATTTAACGCGAATTTTAACAAAATATTAACGCTTACAATTTAGGTGGCACTTTTC
GGGGAAATGTGCGCGGAACCCCTATTTGTTTATTTTTCTAAATACATTCAAATATGTATCCGCTCATGAG
ACAATAACCCTGATAAATGCTTCAATAATATTGAAAAAGGAAGAGTATGAGTATTCAACATTTCCGTGTC
GCCCTTATTCCCTTTTTTGCGGCATTTTGCCTTCCTGTTTTTGCTCACCCAGAAACGCTGGTGAAAGTAA
AAGATGCTGAAGATCAGTTGGGTGCACGAGTGGGTTACATCGAACTGGATCTCAACAGCGGTAAGATCCT
TGAGAGTTTTCGCCCCGAAGAACGTTTTCCAATGATGAGCACTTTTAAAGTTCTGCTATGTGGCGCGGTA
TTATCCCGTATTGACGCCGGGCAAGAGCAACTCGGTCGCCGCATACACTATTCTCAGAATGACTTGGTTG
AGTACTCACCAGTCACAGAAAAGCATCTTACGGATGGCATGACAGTAAGAGAATTATGCAGTGCTGCCAT
AACCATGAGTGATAACACTGCGGCCAACTTACTTCTGACAACGATCGGAGGACCGAAGGAGCTAACCGCT
TTTTTGCACAACATGGGGGATCATGTAACTCGCCTTGATCGTTGGGAACCGGAGCTGAATGAAGCCATAC
CAAACGACGAGCGTGACACCACGATGCCTGTAGCAATGGCAACAACGTTGCGCAAACTATTAACTGGCGA
ACTACTTACTCTAGCTTCCCGGCAACAATTAATAGACTGGATGGAGGCGGATAAAGTTGCAGGACCACTT
CTGCGCTCGGCCCTTCCGGCTGGCTGGTTTATTGCTGATAAATCTGGAGCCGGTGAGCGTGGGTCTCGCG
GTATCATTGCAGCACTGGGGCCAGATGGTAAGCCCTCCCGTATCGTAGTTATCTACACGACGGGGAGTCA
GGCAACTATGGATGAACGAAATAGACAGATCGCTGAGATAGGTGCCTCACTGATTAAGCATTGGTAACTG
TCAGACCAAGTTTACTCATATATACTTTAGATTGATTTAAAACTTCATTTTTAATTTAAAAGGATCTAGG
TGAAGATCCTTTTTGATAATCTCATGACCAAAATCCCTTAACGTGAGTTTTCGTTCCACTGAGCGTCAGA
CCCCGTAGAAAAGATCAAAGGATCTTCTTGAGATCCTTTTTTTCTGCGCGTAATCTGCTGCTTGCAAACA
AAAAAACCACCGCTACCAGCGGTGGTTTGTTTGCCGGATCAAGAGCTACCAACTCTTTTTCCGAAGGTAA
CTGGCTTCAGCAGAGCGCAGATACCAAATACTGTTCTTCTAGTGTAGCCGTAGTTAGGCCACCACTTCAA
GAACTCTGTAGCACCGCCTACATACCTCGCTCTGCTAATCCTGTTACCAGTGGCTGCTGCCAGTGGCGAT
AAGTCGTGTCTTACCGGGTTGGACTCAAGACGATAGTTACCGGATAAGGCGCAGCGGTCGGGCTGAACGG
GGGGTTCGTGCACACAGCCCAGCTTGGAGCGAACGACCTACACCGAACTGAGATACCTACAGCGTGAGCT
ATGAGAAAGCGCCACGCTTCCCGAAGGGAGAAAGGCGGACAGGTATCCGGTAAGCGGCAGGGTCGGAACA
GGAGAGCGCACGAGGGAGCTTCCAGGGGGAAACGCCTGGTATCTTTATAGTCCTGTCGGGTTTCGCCACC
TCTGACTTGAGCGTCGATTTTTGTGATGCTCGTCAGGGGGGCGGAGCCTATGGAAAAACGCCAGCAACGC
GGCCTTTTTACGGTTCCTGGCCTTTTGCTGGCCTTTTGCTCACATGTTCTTTCCTGCGTTATCCCCTGAT
TCTGTGGATAACCGTATTACCGCCTTTGAGTGAGCTGATACCGCTCGCCGCAGCCGAACGACCGAGCGCA
GCGAGTCAGTGAGCGAGGAAGCGGAAGAGCGCCCAATACGCAAACCGCCTCTCCCCGCGCGTTGGCCGAT
TCATTAATGCAGCTGGCACGACAGGTTTCCCGACTGGAAAGCGGGCAGTGAGCGCAACGCAATTAATGTG
AGTTAGCTCACTCATTAGGCACCCCAGGCTTTACACTTTATGCTTCCGGCTCGTATGTTGTGTGGAATTG
TGAGCGGATAACAATTTCACACAGGAAACAGCTATGACCATGATTACGCCAAGCGCGCAATTAACCCTCA
CTAAAGGGAACAAAAGCTGGAGCTGCAAGC
Features (pLannotate 1.2.2; 31 found; start..end, strand, type, name):
      5..231     +  promoter       RSV promoter: Rous sarcoma virus enhancer/promoter
    232..412     +  LTR            5' LTR (truncated): truncated 5' long terminal repeat (LTR) from HIV-1
    459..584     +  misc_feature   HIV-1 Ψ: packaging signal of human immunodeficiency virus type 1
    568..931     +  CDS            HIV-1 gag (fragment): gag protein from human immunodeficiency virus 1; gag
   1077..1310    +  misc_feature   RRE: The Rev response element (RRE) of HIV-1 allows for Rev-dependent mRNA export from the nucleus to the cytoplasm.
   1687..1713    +  CDS            Rev (fragment): human immunodeficiency virus 1 (HIV-1) Rev protein; rev; enhances nuclear export of unspliced and incompletely spliced viral mRNAs
   1720..1743    +  promoter       SV40 promoter (fragment): SV40 early promoter
   1744..1815    +  promoter       SV40 promoter (fragment): SV40 enhancer and early promoter
   1839..1974    +  rep_origin     SV40 ori: SV40 origin of replication
   2020..2616    +  CDS            PuroR (fragment): puromycin N-acetyltransferase; pac from Streptomyces; confers resistance to puromycin
   2665..2782    +  misc_feature   cPPT/CTS: central polypurine tract and central termination sequence of HIV-1
   2847..2913    +  CDS            small t antigen (fragment): SV40 (simian virus 40) small t antigen
   2920..4098    +  promoter       EF-1α promoter: strong constitutive promoter for human elongation factor EF-1α
   4115..5617    +  CDS            KAT7 (fragment): KAT7_HUMAN - Also known as HBO1 From Homo sapiens (Human).
   5633..5686    +  promoter       U6 promoter (fragment): RNA polymerase III promoter for human U6 snRNA
   5728..6316    +  misc_feature   WPRE: woodchuck hepatitis virus posttranscriptional regulatory element
   6367..6386    +  misc_feature   cPPT/CTS (fragment): central polypurine tract and central termination sequence of HIV-1
   6388..6621    +  LTR            3' LTR (ΔU3): self-inactivating 3' long terminal repeat (LTR) from HIV-1
   6699..6820    +  polyA_signal   SV40 poly(A) signal: SV40 polyadenylation signal
   6860..6995    +  rep_origin     SV40 ori: SV40 origin of replication
   7016..7034    -  promoter       T7 promoter: promoter for bacteriophage T7 RNA polymerase
   7042..7197    +  CDS            lacZα (fragment): LacZα fragment of β-galactosidase; lacZ fragment
   7202..7630    +  rep_origin     f1 ori (sequence partly withheld): f1 bacteriophage origin of replication; arrow indicates direction of (+) strand synthesis
   7683..7787    +  promoter       AmpR promoter: bla
   7788..8648    +  CDS            AmpR: β-lactamase; bla; confers resistance to ampicillin, carbenicillin, and related antibiotics
   8819..9407    +  rep_origin     ori: high-copy-number ColE1/pMB1/pBR322/pUC origin of replication
   9590..9682    +  CDS            lacI (fragment): lac repressor; lacI; The lac repressor binds to the lac operator to inhibit transcription in E. coli. This inhibition can be relieved by adding lactose or isopropyl-β-D-thiogalactopyranoside (IPTG).
   9695..9716    +  protein_bind   CAP binding site: CAP binding activates transcription in the presence of cAMP. E. coli catabolite activator protein
   9731..9761    +  promoter       lac promoter: promoter for the E. coli lac operon
   9769..9785    +  protein_bind   lac operator: The lac repressor binds to the lac operator to inhibit transcription in E. coli. This inhibition can be relieved by adding lactose or isopropyl-β-D-thiogalactopyranoside (IPTG). lac repressor encoded by lacI
   9830..9848    +  promoter       T3 promoter: promoter for bacteriophage T3 RNA polymerase
