[The description below was written by a language model from this plasmid's Addgene catalogue record and pLannotate feature annotations shown in this document.]
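Description:
TFORF0469 is a lentiviral mammalian expression plasmid built on the pLX_TRC317 backbone from the Broad Institute Genetic Perturbation Platform. It carries an open reading frame for human KAT7 (also known as HBO1 or MYST2), a synthesized isoform-specific ORF that belongs to a large barcoded transcription factor overexpression collection. In bacteria it is maintained through a high-copy ColE1/pUC-type origin with ampicillin resistance. An f1 origin and remnants of a lac/lacZα cloning region flanked by T7 and T3 promoters are also annotated in the backbone. The depositor warns that the plasmid can recombine, as is common for constructs with repeated LTR sequences.

The viral portion has a third-generation, self-inactivating layout. An RSV promoter fused to a truncated HIV-1 5' LTR drives production of the genomic RNA. This is followed by the Ψ packaging signal with a gag fragment, the Rev response element for Rev-dependent nuclear export, a cPPT/CTS element, and a ΔU3 3' LTR followed by an SV40 polyadenylation signal.

Two expression units lie between the LTRs. An SV40 early promoter and origin region drives puromycin N-acetyltransferase, which allows selection of transduced cells. Downstream, the strong constitutive EF-1α promoter drives the KAT7 ORF, and a WPRE after the ORF enhances transcript stability and expression. The record states that each construct in the collection carries a unique 24-bp barcode, but the feature table does not annotate it. A short U6-promoter-like fragment is called between the ORF and the WPRE, and its role is not stated. The construct is intended for KAT7 overexpression, alone or in pooled screens where barcode readout identifies the delivered factor, as in directed differentiation studies.
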