Addgene plasmid #142269: TFORF0469
Purpose: Lentiviral vector for overexpressing transcription factor ORFs with unique 24-bp barcodes. Barcodes facilitate identification of transcription factors in pooled screens.
Depositing lab: Feng Zhang. Depositing organization: Broad Institute. Publication: A transcription factor atlas of directed differentiation. Joung J, Ma S, Tay T, Geiger-Schuller KR, Kirchgatterer PC, Verdine VK, Guo B, Arias-Garcia MA, Allen WE, Singh A, Kuksenko O, Abudayyeh OO, Gootenberg JS, Fu Z, Macrae RK, Buenrostro JD, Regev A, Zhang F. Cell. 2023 Jan 5;186(1):209-229.e26. doi: 10.1016/j.cell.2022.11.026. PubMed 36608654.
Backbone
  Vector backbone: pLX_TRC317
  Backbone manufacturer: Broad Institute Genetic Perturbation Platform
  Backbone size w/o insert (bp): 8264
  Vector type: Mammalian Expression, Lentiviral
  Selectable markers: Puromycin
Growth in bacteria
  Bacterial resistance: Ampicillin, 100 μg/mL
  Growth temperature: 30°C
  Growth strain: NEB Stable
  Copy number: High Copy
Gene/Insert
  Gene/Insert name: KAT7
  Species: H. sapiens (human)
  Insert size (bp): 1607
  Entrez Gene: KAT7 (a.k.a. HBO1, HBOA, MYST2, ZC2HC7)
  Promoter: EF1a
  Cloning method: Unknown
  Sequencing primers: 5′ GGGTGGAGACTGAAGTTAGGCCAG; 3′ CACATAGCGTAAAAGGAGCAACATAG
Terms and licenses: Academic/Nonprofit Terms; Industry Terms: Not Available to Industry
Depositor comments: NM_001199157,ENST00000509773 . The transcription factor ORF portion of this plasmid was synthesized by Genewiz. Please test multiple small colonies in case of plasmid recombination. To make this collection available in a timely manner, a portion of this collection was not fully sequenced by Addgene. If an Addgene verified full plasmid sequence is not available, please contact us prior to placing an order to request the full sequence.
How to cite: TFORF0469 was a gift from Feng Zhang (Addgene plasmid # 142269 ; http://n2t.net/addgene:142269 ; RRID:Addgene_142269)
