>Addgene plasmid #142269 | TFORF0469 | depositor partial sequence | sequence record 278945 | Insert
ACCGCCACCATGCCGCGAAGGAAGAGGAATGCAGGCAGTAGTTCAGATGGAACCGAAGATTCCGATTTTT
CTACAGATCTCGAGCACACAGACAGTTCAGAAAGTGATGGCACATCCCGACGATCTGCTCGAGTCACCCG
CTCCTCAGCCAGGCTAAGCCAGAGTTCTCAAGATTCCAGTCCTGTTCGAAATCTGCAGTCTTTTGGCACT
GAGGAGCCTGCTTACTCTACCAGAAGAGTGACCCGTAGTCAGCAGCAGCCTACCCCAGTGACACCGAAAA
AATACCCTCTTCGGCAGACTCGTTCATCTGGTTCAGAAACTGAGCAAGTGGTTGATTTTTCAGATAGAGG
ACACCTTACAGGAAAACATGAGAGACATTTCTCCATCTCAGGATGCCCACTGTATCATAACCTCTCAGCT
GACGAATGCAAGGCACCAACGGAGAGACAGCTTCGATATAAGGAAAAAGTGGCTGAACTCAGGAAGAAAA
GAAATTCTGGACTGAGCAAAGAACAGAAAGAGAAATATATGGAACACAGACAGACCTATGGGAACACACG
GGAACCTCTTTTAGAAAACCTGACAAGCGAGTATGACTTGGATCTTTTCCGAAGAGCACAAGCCCGGGCT
TCAGAGGATTTGGAGAAGTTAAGGCTGCAAGGCCAAATCACAGAGGGAAGCAACATGATTAAAACAATTG
CTTTTGGCCGCTATGAGCTTGATACCTGGTATCATTCTCCATATCCTGAAGAATATGCACGGCTGGGACG
TCTCTATATGTGTGAATTCTGTTTAAAATATATGAAGAGCCAAACGATACTCCGCCGGCACATGGCCAAA
TGTGTGTGGAAACACCCACCTGGTGATGAGATATATCGCAAAGGTTCAATCTCTGTGTTTGAAGTGGATG
GCAAGAAAAACAAGATCTACTGCCAAAACCTGTGCCTGTTGGCCAAACTTTTTCTGGACCACAAGACATT
ATATTATGATGTGGAGCCCTTCCTGTTCTATGTTATGACAGAGGCGGACAACACTGGCTGTCACCTGATT
GGATATTTTTCTAAGGAAAAGAATTCATTCCTCAACTACAACGTCTCCTGTATCCTTACTATGCCTCAGT
ACATGAGACAGGGCTATGGCAAGATGCTTATTGATTTCAGTTATTTGCTTTCCAAAGTCGAAGAAAAAGT
TGGCTCCCCAGAACGTCCACTCTCAGATCTGGGGCTTATAAGCTATCGCAGTTACTGGAAAGAAGTACTT
CTCCGCTACCTGCATAATTTTCAAGGCAAAGAGATTTCTATCAAAGAAATCAGTCAGGAGACGGCTGTGA
ATCCTGTGGACATTGTCAGCACTCTGCAAGCCCTTCAGATGCTCAAATACTGGAAGGGAAAACACCTAGT
TTTAAAGAGACAGGACCTGATTGATGAGTGGATAGCCAAAGAGGCCAAAAGGTCCAACTCCAATAAAACC
ATGGATCCCAGCTGCTTAAAATGGACCCCTCCCAAGGGCACTTAGTAATGAACTAGTCCGTAACTTGAAA
GTATTTCGATTTCTTGGCTTTATATATCTTGTGGAAAGGACGAGGAGTCGCCCACGTGCTGTGGATT
