>Addgene plasmid #142269 | TFORF0469 | depositor partial sequence | sequence record 278946 | Barcode
GGAGTCGCCCACGTGCTGTGGATT
